>Addgene plasmid #23275 | MSCV-mir19b | addgene partial sequence | sequence record 30486 | 23275 with pLXSN-5
CCCTCACTCCTTCTCTAGGCGCCGGAATTAGATCTCTCGAGAGCCATCTACTGCATTACGAGCACTTAAA
GTACTGCCAGCTGTAGAACTCCAGCCTCGCCTGGCCATCGCCCAGCCAACTGTCCTGTTATTGAGCACTG
GTCTATGGTTAGTTTTGCAGGTTTGCATCCAGCTGTATAATATTCTGCTGTGCAAATCCATGCAAAACTG
ACTGTGGTGGTGAAAAGTCTGTAGAGAAGTAAGGGAAAATCAAACCCCTTTCTACACAGGTTGGGATTTG
TCGCAATGGAATTCTACCGGGTAGGGGAGGCGCTTTTCCCAAGGCAGTCTGGAGCATGCGCTTTAGCAGC
CCCGCTGGGCACTTGGCGCTACACAAGTGGCCTCTGGCCTCGCACACATTCCACATCCACCGGTAGGCGC
CAACCGGCTCCGTTCTTTGGTGGCCCCTTCGCGCCACCTTCTACTCCTCCCCTAGTCAGGAAGTTCCCCC
CCGCCCCGCAGCTCGCGTCGTGCAGGACGTGACAAATGGAAGTAGCACGTCTCACTAGTCTCGTGCAGAT
GGACAGCACCGCTGAGCAATGGAAGCGGGTAGGCCTTTGGGGCAGCGGCCAATAGCAGCTTTGCTCCTTC
GCTTTCTGGGCTCAGAGGCTGGGAAAGGGGTGGGTCCCGGGGGCGGGCTTCAGGGGCGGGCTCAGGGGCG
GGGCGGGCGCCCGAA
