[The description below was written by a language model from this plasmid's Addgene catalogue record.]
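Description:
MSCV-mir19b is a retroviral mammalian expression plasmid built on the MSCV (murine stem cell virus) backbone, recorded as 7651 bp without insert. In bacteria it is maintained as a high-copy plasmid under ampicillin selection. In mammalian cells it carries a puromycin marker, so stably transduced or transfected populations can be selected. As with other MSCV-type vectors, the region between the viral long terminal repeats is expected to be packaged into retroviral particles when the plasmid is introduced into a suitable packaging cell line, and then integrated into the genome of infected target cells. The record does not include a feature table, so the exact arrangement of LTRs, packaging signal, marker promoter and any additional reporter cannot be confirmed from the information given.

The payload is a 246 bp mouse (M. musculus) genomic fragment encoding mir-19b, cloned by restriction digestion between XhoI at the 5′ end and EcoRI at the 3′ end, with both sites retained. A fragment of this length is consistent with the microRNA precursor hairpin plus flanking sequence, which would let the endogenous microRNA processing machinery generate mature miR-19b from the vector transcript. The promoter driving the insert is not explicitly stated, although in MSCV vectors expression of the cloned insert is commonly driven from the 5′ LTR.

miR-19b is a member of the mir-17-92 polycistronic cluster, and the associated publication concerns miR-19 as a key oncogenic component of that cluster. The construct therefore serves for stable enforced expression of this single microRNA in mammalian cells, allowing its contribution to be examined separately from the other cluster members.
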