Addgene plasmid #23275: MSCV-mir19b
Depositing lab: Lin He. Depositing organization: University of California, Berkeley. Publication: miR-19 is a key oncogenic component of mir-17-92. Olive V, Bennett MJ, Walker JC, Ma C, Jiang I, Cordon-Cardo C, Li QJ, Lowe SW, Hannon GJ, He L. Genes Dev. 2009 Dec 15. 23(24):2839-49. 10.1101/gad.1861409 PubMed 20008935.
Backbone
  Vector backbone: MSCV
  Backbone size w/o insert (bp): 7651
  Vector type: Mammalian Expression, Retroviral
  Selectable markers: Puromycin
Growth in bacteria
  Bacterial resistance: Ampicillin, 100 μg/mL
  Growth temperature: 37°C
  Growth strain: DH5alpha
  Copy number: High Copy
Gene/Insert
  Gene/Insert name: mir-19b
  Species: M. musculus (mouse)
  Insert size (bp): 246
  Cloning method: Restriction Enzyme; 5′ cloning site XhoI (not destroyed); 3′ cloning site EcoRI (not destroyed)
  Sequencing primers: 5′ pLXSN-5; 3′ MSCV-rev
Terms and licenses: Academic/Nonprofit Terms; Industry Terms: Not Available to Industry
How to cite: MSCV-mir19b was a gift from Lin He (Addgene plasmid # 23275 ; http://n2t.net/addgene:23275 ; RRID:Addgene_23275)
